>Addgene plasmid #69866 | pMPO 55 | depositor full sequence | sequence record 129779 | pMPO 55 sequence 5634 bps
TCGCGAACGCCAGCAAGACGTAGCCCAGCGCGTCGGCCGCCATGCCGGCGATAATGGCCTGCTTCTCGCC
GAAACGTTTGGTGGCGGGACCAGTGACGAAGGCTTGAGCGAGGGCGTGCAAGATTCCGAATACCGCAAGC
GACAGGCCGATCATCGTCGCGCTCCAGCGAAAGCGGTCCTCGCCGAAAATGACCCAGAGCGCTGCCGGCA
CCCTGTCCTACGAGTTGCATGATAAAGAAGACAGTCATAAGTGCGGCGACGACCACCGCGGTGGCGGCCG
CGCGAATTTGCCTGGCGGCAGTAGCGCGGTGGTCCCACCTGACCCCATGCCGAACTCAGAAGTGAAACGC
CGTAGCGCCGATGGTAGTGTGGGGTCTCCCCATGCGAGAGTAGGGAACTGCCAGGCATCAAATAAAACGA
AAGGCTCAGTCGAAAGACTGGGCCTTTCGTTTTATCTGTTGTTTGTCGGTGAACGCTCTCCTGAGTAGGA
CAAATCCGCCGGGAGCGGATTTGAACGTTGCGAAGCAACGGCCCGGAGGGTGGCGGGCAGGACGCCCGCC
ATAAACTGCCAGGGAATTTGATAGAGATAAGTCCAGCCTTGCAAGAAGCGGATACAGGAGTGCAAAAAAT
GGCTATCTCTAGAAAGGCCTACCCCTTAGGCTTTATGCAACAGAAACAATAATAATGGAGTCATGACCAT
GACAATGCACCTGGGGCTCGACTATATAGATAGTCTCGTTGAAGAAGATGAGAACGAGGGCATCTACCGC
TGCAAGCGCGAGATGTTCACCGACCCTCGGCTGTTCGATTTAGAGATGAAACACATCTTTGAGGGCAACT
GGATTTATCTCGCCCACGAGAGCCAGATTCCCGAGAAGAACGACTATTACACCACGCAGATGGGCCGGCA
GCCGATATTCATCACACGCAACAAAGATGGTGAGCTGAATGCCTTCGTCAATGCCTGAATTCCCAATTCG
GTTCACCCGGGAAATAATTTTGTTTAACTTTAAGAAGGAGATATACATATGGCAAGAACTGCAGATATCC
ATGGTACCGAGCTCGGATCCGTCGACAAGCTTATCGCCAATTCGCCCTATAGTGAGTCGTATTACGCGCG
CTCACTGGCCGTCGTTTTACAACGTCGTGACTGGGAAAACCCTGGCGTTACCCAACTTAATCGCCTTGCA
GCACATCCCCCTTTCGCCAGCTGGCGTAATAGCGAAGAGGCCCGCACCGATCGCCCTTCCCAACAGTTGC
GCAGCCTGAATGGCGAATGGG
[124 nt withheld, positions 1282-1405]
C
[91 nt withheld, positions 1407-1497]
A
[49 nt withheld, positions 1499-1547]
CCTTTGACGTTGGAGTCCACGTTCTTT
[37 nt withheld, positions 1575-1611]
ACCCTATCTCGGTCTATTCTTTTGATTTATAAGGGATTTTGCCGATTTCGGCCTATTGGTTAAAAAATGA
GCTGATTTAACAAAAATTTAACGCGAATTTTAACAAAATATTAACGCTTACAATTTAGGTGGCACTTTTC
GGGGAAATGTGCGCGGAACCCCTATTTGTTTATTTTTCTAAATACATTCAAATATGTATCCGCTCATGAG
ACAATAACCCTGATAAATGCTTCAATAATATTGAAAAAGGAAGAGTATGAGTATTCAACATTTCCGTGTC
GCCCTTATTCCCTTTTTTGCGGCATTTTGCCTTCCTGTTTTTGCTCACCCAGAAACGCTGGTGAAAGTAA
AAGATGCTGAAGATCAGTTGGGTGCACGAGTGGGTTACATCGAACTGGATCTCAACAGCGGTAAGATCCT
TGAGAGTTTTCGCCCCGAAGAACGTTTTCCAATGATGAGCACTTTTAAAGTTCTGCTATGTGGCGCGGTA
TTATCCCGTATTGACGCCGGGCAAGAGCAACTCGGTCGCCGCATACACTATTCTCAGAATGACTTGGTTG
AGTACTCACCAGTCACAGAAAAGCATCTTACGGATGGCATGACAGTAAGAGAATTATGCAGTGCTGCCAT
AACCATGAGTGATAACACTGCGGCCAACTTACTTCTGACAACGATCGGAGGACCGAAGGAGCTAACCGCT
TTTTTGCACAACATGGGGGATCATGTAACTCGCCTTGATCGCTGGGAACCGGAGCTGAATGAAGCCATAC
CAAACGACGAGCGTGACACCACGATGCCTGTAGCAATGGCAACAACGTTGCGCAAACTATTAACTGGCGA
ACTACTTACTCTAGCTTCCCGGCAACAATTAATAGACTGGATGGAGGCGGATAAAGTTGCAGGACCACTT
CTGCGCTCGGCCCTTCCGGCTGGCTGGTTTATTGCTGATAAATCTGGAGCCGGTGAGCGTGGGTCTCGCG
GTATCATTGCAGCACTGGGGCCAGATGGTAAGCCCTCCCGTATCGTAGTTATCTACACGACGGGGAGTCA
GGCAACTATGGATGAACGAAATAGACAGATCGCTGAGATAGGTGCCTCACTGATTAAGCATTGGTAACTG
TCAGACCAAGTTTACTCATATATACTTTAGATTGATTTAAAACTTCATTTTTAATTTAAAAGGATCTAGG
TGAAGATCCTTTTTGATAATCTCATGACCAAAATCCCTTAACGTGAGTTTTCGTTCCACTGAGCGTCAGA
TCTCTGTTCGGGGGTTCACTGACGCTGCGTGACTACGATGGTCAGGTTGCGGAGGCTATGGCCCTGGTAC
GAGCGCTGAACAAAATGACGAAAGCAGGTATGCCTGAAAGCGTGCGTATTGCCTGAAAACACAACCCGCT
ACGGGGGAGACTTACCCGAAATCTGATTTATTCAACAAAGCCACTTTCAGTATGGATTTGGGTGTTACGG
GGGGGGGTTGGTGCTTAAAATCGCGCTGAGGATTTCTGATGGTGTTAAGCGGGCGGTTTTGAGATGTAAA
CTCGCCCGTTTAACATAATGGATCTTGCGCGCACCGCCCGAACACCACTCGCCACAAAAAACCGCCGGAA
CGTCCAAAAGTACGGGTTTTGCTGCCCGCAAACGGGCTGTTCTGGTGTTGCTAGTTTGTTATCAGAATCG
CAGATCCGGCTTCAGCCGGTTTGCCGGCTGAAAGCGCTATTTCTTCCAGAATTGCCATGATTTTTTCCCC
ACGGGAGGCGTCACTGGCTCCCGTGTTGTCGGCAGCTTTGATTCGATAAGCAGCATCGCCTGTTTCAGGC
TGTCTATGTGTGACTGTTGAGCTGTAACAAGTTGTCTCAGGTGTTCAATTTCATGTTCTAGTTGCTTTGT
TTTACTGGTTTCACCTGTTCTATTAGGTGTTACATGCTGTTCATCTGTTACATTGTCGATCTGTTCATGG
TGAACAGCTTTGAATGCACCAAAAACTCGTAAAAGCTCTGATGTATCTATCTTTTTTACACCGTTTTCAT
CTGTGCATATATGGACAGTTTTCCCTTTGATATGTAACGGTGAACAGTTGTTCTACTTTTGTTTGTTAGT
CTTGATGCTTCACTGATAGATACAAGAGCCATAAGAACCTCAGATCCTTCCGTATTTAGCCAGTATGTTC
TCTAGTGTGGTTCGTTGTTTTTGCGTGAGCCATGAGAACGAACCATTGAGATCATACTTACTTTGCATGT
CACTCAAAAATTTTGCCTCAAAACTGGTGAGCTGAATTTTTGCAGTTAAAGCATCGTGTAGTGTTTTTCT
TAGTCCGTTATGTAGGTAGGAATCTGATGTAATGGTTGTTGGTATTTTGTCACCATTCATTTTTATCTGG
TTGTTCTCAAGTTCGGTTACGAGATCCATTTGTCTATCTAGTTCAACTTGGAAAATCAACGTATCAGTCG
GGCGGCCTCGCTTATCAACCACCAATTTCATATTGCTGTAAGTGTTTAAATCTTTACTTATTGGTTTCAA
AACCCATTGGTTAAGCCTTTTAAACTCATGGTAGTTATTTTCAAGCATTAACATGAACTTAAATTCATCA
AGGCTAATCTCTATATTTGCCTTGTGAGTTTTCTTTTGTGTTAGTTCTTTTAATAACCACTCATAAATCC
TCATAGAGTATTTGTTTTCAAAAGACTTAACATGTTCCAGATTATATTTTATGAATTTTTTTAACTGGAA
AAGATAAGGCAATATCTCTTCACTAAAAACTAATTCTAATTTTTCGCTTGAGAACTTGGCATAGTTTGTC
CACTGGAAAATCTCAAAGCCTTTAACCAAAGGATTCCTGATTTCCACAGTTCTCGTCATCAGCTCTCTGG
TTGCTTTAGCTAATACACCATAAGCATTTTCCCTACTGATGTTCATCATCTGAGCGTATTGGTTATAAGT
GAACGATACCGTCCGTTCTTTCCTTGTAGGGTTTTCAATCGTGGGGTTGAGTAGTGCCACACAGCATAAA
ATTAGCTTGGTTTCATGCTCCGTTAAGTCATAGCGACTAATCGCTAGTTCATTTGCTTTGAAAACAACTA
ATTCAGACATACATCTCAATTGGTCTAGGTGATTTTAATCACTATACCAATTGAGATGGGCTAGTCAATG
ATAATTACTAGTCCTTTTCCTTTGAGTTGTGGGTATCTGTAAATTCTGCTAGACCTTTGCTGGAAAACTT
GTAAATTCTGCTAGACCCTCTGTAAATTCCGCTAGACCTTTGTGTGTTTTTTTTGTTTATATTCAAGTGG
TTATAATTTATAGAATAAAGAAAGAATAAAAAAAGATAAAAAGAATAGATCCCAGCCCTGTGTATAACTC
ACTACTTTAGTCAGTTCCGCAGTATTACAAAAGGATGTCGCAAACGCTGTTTGCTCCTCTACAAAACAGA
CCTTAAAACCCTAAAGGCTTAAGTAGCACCCTCGCAAGCTCGGGCAAATCGCTGAATATTCCTTTTGTCT
CCGACCATCAGGCACCTGAGTCGCTGTCTTTTTCGTGACATTCAGTTCGCTGCGCTCACGGCTCTGGCAG
TGAATGGGGGTAAATGGCACTACAGGCGCCTTTTATGGATTCATGCAAGGAAACTACCCATAATACAAGA
AAAGCCCGTCACGGGCTTCTCAGGGCGTTTTATGGCGGGTCTGCGGAGTGGTGAATCCGTTAGCGAGGTG
CCGCCGGCTTCCATTCAGGTCGAGGTGGCCCGGCTCCATGCACCGCGACGCAACGCGGGGAGGCAGACAA
GGTATAGGGCGGCGCCTACAATCCATGCCAACCCGTTCCATGTGCTCGCCGAGGCGGCATAAATCGCCGT
GACGATCAGCGGTCCAATGATCGAAGTTAGGCTGGTAAGAGCCGCGAGCGATCCTTGAAGCTGTCCCTGA
TGGTCGTCATCTACCTGCCTGGACAGCATGGCCTGCAACGCGGGCATCCCGATGCCGCCGGAAGCGAGAA
GAATCATAATGGGGAAGGCCATCCAGCCTCGCG
Features (pLannotate 1.2.2; 15 found; start..end, strand, type, name):
    263..281     +  misc_feature   MCS (fragment): pBluescript multiple cloning site
    290..405     +  ncRNA          5S rRNA: Accession: RF00001 - 5S ribosomal RNA
    409..495     +  terminator     rrnB T1 terminator: Escherichia coli rrnB; transcription terminator T1 from the E. coli rrnB gene
    590..670     +  promoter       Pm promoter: The bacterial Pm promoter is activated by XylS in the presence of benzoate or m-toluate (Marqués et al., 1999).
    726..965     +  CDS            cbdA (fragment): CBDA_BURCE - Experimental evidence at protein level: Swiss-Prot protein existence level 1. Component of 2-halobenzoate dioxygenase multicomponent enzyme system which catalyzes the incorporation of both atoms of molecular oxygen into 2-halobenzoate to form catechol. From Burkholderia cepacia (Pseudomonas cepacia).
    999..1021    +  RBS            RBS: efficient ribosome binding site from bacteriophage T7 gene 10 (Olins and Rangwala, 1989)
   1096..1114    -  promoter       T7 promoter: promoter for bacteriophage T7 RNA polymerase
   1122..1277    +  CDS            lacZα (fragment): LacZα fragment of β-galactosidase; lacZ fragment
   1282..1710    +  rep_origin     f1 ori (sequence partly withheld): f1 bacteriophage origin of replication; arrow indicates direction of (+) strand synthesis
   1763..1867    +  promoter       AmpR promoter: bla
   1868..2728    +  CDS            AmpR: β-lactamase; bla; confers resistance to ampicillin, carbenicillin, and related antibiotics
   2866..2994    +  CDS            TRA2_ECOLX (fragment): Protein predicted: Swiss-Prot protein existence level 4. Required for transposition of transposon Tn903. From Escherichia coli.
   3751..4701    -  CDS            Rep101: RepA protein needed for replication with the pSC101 origin; rep101
   4749..4971    -  rep_origin     pSC101 ori: low-copy replication origin that requires the Rep101 protein
   5336..262     -  CDS            TcR (fragment) (across the origin): tetracycline efflux protein; tet; confers resistance to tetracycline
