[The description below was written by a language model from this plasmid's Addgene catalogue record and pLannotate feature annotations shown in this document.]
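Description:
pMPO 55 is an empty bacterial expression vector built on the low-copy pWSK29 backbone and designed as the target-gene module of the salicylate cascade expression system (Pnah/NahR–Psal/XylS2). It replicates from the pSC101 origin with its cognate Rep101 (RepA) initiator protein, which accounts for the low copy number. It is selected with ampicillin through the β-lactamase gene and its native promoter. An f1 (M13-type) phage origin is also present, allowing single-stranded DNA to be produced with helper phage. The annotation also picks up fragments of a tetracycline-resistance gene, a Tn903 transposition protein and lacZα. These appear to be non-functional remnants of the backbone's construction history rather than working markers.

The expression cassette runs in one direction. A 5S rRNA segment and the rrnB terminator region (the record describes rrnBT1T2; the feature table annotates T1) shield the cassette from upstream read-through transcription. Next comes the Pm promoter, then a short fragment annotated by similarity to a halobenzoate dioxygenase subunit, most likely sequence carried along downstream of Pm. The efficient ribosome binding site from bacteriophage T7 gene 10 follows, and after it the MCSII cloning site, where a gene of interest is inserted by restriction cloning. A T7 promoter lies in the opposite orientation just beyond the cloning region.

Pm is activated by XylS-family regulators. In the cascade system, salicylate acts through NahR to drive production of XylS2, which in turn activates Pm, giving amplified yet tightly controlled induction. The regulatory module is not annotated on this plasmid, so it presumably has to be supplied by the host strain or another construct. The associated work concerns regulated gene expression in Salmonella infecting eukaryotic cells.
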