Addgene plasmid #69866: pMPO 55
Purpose: (Empty Backbone) Expression vectors for the salycilate cascade expression system (Pnah/NahR-Psal/XylS2).ApR, expression vector with rrnBT1T2-Pm-T7 SD sequence-MCSII, M13 replication origin
Depositing lab: Eduardo Santero. Depositing organization: Universidad Pablo de Olavide. Publication: Improved expression systems for regulated expression in Salmonella infecting eukaryotic cells. Medina C, Camacho EM, Flores A, Mesa-Pereira B, Santero E. PLoS One. 2011;6(8):e23055. doi: 10.1371/journal.pone.0023055. Epub 2011 Aug 1. PubMed 21829692.
Backbone
  Vector backbone: pWSK29
  Vector type: Bacterial Expression
Growth in bacteria
  Bacterial resistance: Ampicillin, 100 μg/mL
  Growth temperature: 37°C
  Growth strain: DH5alpha
  Copy number: Low Copy
Gene/Insert
  Cloning method: Restriction Enzyme
Terms and licenses: Academic/Nonprofit Terms; Industry Terms: Not Available to Industry
How to cite: pMPO 55 was a gift from Eduardo Santero (Addgene plasmid # 69866 ; http://n2t.net/addgene:69866 ; RRID:Addgene_69866)
