>Addgene plasmid #69866 | pMPO 55 | addgene partial sequence | sequence record 128760 | AmpSeq-F 5'-ctcatgagcggatacatatttgaa-3'
AAATAAACAAATAGGGGTTCCGCGCACATTTCCCCGAAAAGTGCCACCTAAATTGTAAGCGTTAATATTT
TGTTAAAATTCGCGTTAAATTTTTGTTAAATCAGCTCATTTTTTAACCAATAGGCCGAAATCGGCAAAAT
CCCTTATAAATCAAAAGAATAGACCGAGATAGGGT
[37 nt withheld, positions 176-212]
AAAGAACGTGGACTCCAACGTCAAAGG
[49 nt withheld, positions 240-288]
T
[91 nt withheld, positions 290-380]
G
[124 nt withheld, positions 382-505]
CCCATTCGCCATTCAGGCTGCGCAACTGTTGGGAAGGGCGATCGGTGCGGGCCTCTTCGCTATTACGCCA
GCTGGCGAAAGGGGGATGTGCTGCAAGGCGATTAAGTTGGGTAACGCCAGGGTTTTCCCAGTCACGACGT
TGTAAAACGACGGCCAGTGAGCGCGCGTAATACGACTCACTATAGGGCGAATTGGCGATAAGCTTGTCGA
CGGATCCGAGCTCGGTACCATGGATATCTGCAGTTCTTGCCATATGTATATCTCCTTCTTAAAGTTAAAC
AAAATTATTTCCCGGGTGAACCGAATTGGGAATTCAGGCATTGACGAAGGCATTCAGCTCACCATCTTTG
TTGCGTGTGATGAATATCGGCTGCCGGCCCATCTGCGTGGTGTAATAGTCGTTCTTCTCGGGAATCTGGC
TCTCGTGGGCGAGATAAATCCAGTTGCCCTCAAAGATGTGTTTCATCTCTAAATCGAACAGCCGAGGGTC
GGTGAACATCTCGCGCTTGCAGCGGTAGATGCCCTCGTTCTCATCTTCTTCAACGAGACTATCTATATAG
TCGAGCCCC
