>Addgene plasmid #69866 | pMPO 55 | addgene partial sequence | sequence record 129747 | Tet-R3 5'-CGGAAGCGAGAAGAATCATAA-3'
CCTCGCGTCGCGAACGCCAGCAAGACGTAGCCCAGCGCGTCGGCCGCCATGCCGGCGATAATGGCCTGCT
TCTCGCCGAAACGTTTGGTGGCGGGACCAGTGACGAAGGCTTGAGCGAGGGCGTGCAAGATTCCGAATAC
CGCAAGCGACAGGCCGATCATCGTCGCGCTCCAGCGAAAGCGGTCCTCGCCGAAAATGACCCAGAGCGCT
GCCGGCACCCTGTCCTACGAGTTGCATGATAAAGAAGACAGTCATAAGTGCGGCGACGACCACCGCGGTG
GCGGCCGCGCGAATTTGCCTGGCGGCAGTAGCGCGGTGGTCCCACCTGACCCCATGCCGAACTCAGAAGT
GAAACGCCGTAGCGCCGATGGTAGTGTGGGGTCTCCCCATGCGAGAGTAGGGAACTGCCAGGCATCAAAT
AAAACGAAAGGCTCAGTCGAAAGACTGGGCCTTTCGTTTTATCTGTTGTTTGTCGGTGAACGCTCTCCTG
AGTAGGACAAATCCGCCGGGAGCGGATTTGAACGTTGCGAAGCAACGGCCCGGAGGGTGGCGGGCAGGAC
GCC
