>Addgene plasmid #69866 | pMPO 55 | addgene partial sequence | sequence record 129777 | pCR8_F1 5'-ttgatgcctggcagttccct-3'
CTACCATCGGCGCTACGGCGTTTCACTTCTGAGTTCGGCATGGGGTCAGGTGGGACCACCGCGCTACTGC
CGCCAGGCAAATTCGCGCGGCCGCCACCGCGGTGGTCGTCGCCGCACTTATGACTGTCTTCTTTATCATG
CAACTCGTAGGACAGGGTGCCGGCAGCGCTCTGGGTCATTTTCGGCGAGGACCGCTTTCGCTGGAGCGCG
ACGATGATCGGCCTGTCGCTTGCGGTATTCGGAATCTTGCACGCCCTCGCTCAAGCCTTCGTCACTGGTC
CCGCCACCAAACGTTTCGGCGAGAAGCAGGCCATTATCGCCGGCATGGCGGCCGACGCGCTGGGCTACGT
CTTGCTGGCGTTCGCGACGCGAGGCTGGATGGCCTTCCCCATTATGATTCTTCTCGCTTCCGGCGGCATC
GGGATGCCCGCGTTGCAGGCCATGCTGTCCAGGCAGGTAGATGACGACCATCAGGGACAGCTTCAAGGAT
CGCTCGCGGCTCTTACCAGCCTAACTTCGATCATTGGACCGCTGATCGTCACGGCGATTTATGCCGCCTC
GGCGAGCACATGGAACGGGTTGGCATGGATTGTAGGCGCCGCCCTATACCTTGTCTGCCTCCCCGCGTTG
CGTCGCGGTGCATGGAGCCGGGCCACCTCGACCTGAATGGAAGCCGGCGGCACCTCGCTAACGGATTCAC
CACTCCGCAGACCCGCCATAAAACGCCCTGAGAAGCCCGTGACGGGCTTTTCTTGTATTATGGGTAGTTT
CCTTGCATGAATCCATAAAAGGCGCCTGTAGTGCCATTTACCCCCATTCACTGCCAGAGCCGTGAGCGCA
GCGAACTGAATGTCACGAAAA
