>Addgene plasmid #69866 | pMPO 55 | addgene partial sequence | sequence record 129778 | pBAC 5'-CGCCAGGGTTTTCCCAGTCACGAC-3'
GGCCAGTGAGCGCGCGTAATACGACTCACTATAGGGCGAATTGGCGATAAGCTTGTCGACGGATCCGAGC
TCGGTACCATGGATATCTGCAGTTCTTGCCATATGTATATCTCCTTCTTAAAGTTAAACAAAATTATTTC
CCGGGTGAACCGAATTGGGAATTCAGGCATTGACGAAGGCATTCAGCTCACCATCTTTGTTGCGTGTGAT
GAATATCGGCTGCCGGCCCATCTGCGTGGTGTAATAGTCGTTCTTCTCGGGAATCTGGCTCTCGTGGGCG
AGATAAATCCAGTTGCCCTCAAAGATGTGTTTCATCTCTAAATCGAACAGCCGAGGGTCGGTGAACATCT
CGCGCTTGCAGCGGTAGATGCCCTCGTTCTCATCTTCTTCAACGAGACTATCTATATAGTCGAGCCCCAG
GTGCATTGTCATGGTCATGACTCCATTATTATTGTTTCTGTTGCATAAAGCCTAAGGGGTAGGCCTTTCT
AGAGATAGCCATTTTTTGCACTCCTGTATCCGCTTCTTGCAAGGCTGGACTTATCTCTATCAAATTCCCT
GGCAGTTTATGGCGGGCGTCCTGCCCGCCACCCTCCGGGCCGTTGCTTCGCAACGTTCAAATCCGCTCCC
GGCGGATTTGTCCTACTCAGGAGAGCGTTCACCGACAAACAACAGATAAAACGAAAGGCCCAGTCTTTCG
ACTGAGCCTTTCGTTTTATTTGATGCCTGGCAGTTCCCTACTCTCGCATGGGGAGACCCCACACTACCAT
CGGCGCTACGGCGTTTCACTTCTGAGTTCGGCATGGGGTCAGGTGGGACCACCGCGCTACTGCCGCCAGG
CAAATTCGCGCGGCCGCCACCGCGGTGGTCGTCGCCGCACTTATGACTGTCTTCTTTATCATGCAACTCG
TAGGACAGGGTGCCGGCAGCGCTCTGGG
